Addgene plasmid #187986: mCherry-p62-Silent_Mutation_WT
Purpose: human p62 with silent mutation for sip62 #5 (Thermo Scientific). Internal reference: SMC516
Depositing lab: Sascha Martens. Depositing organization: University of Vienna. Publication: Oligomerization of p62 allows for selection of ubiquitinated cargo and isolation membrane during selective autophagy. Wurzer B, Zaffagnini G, Fracchiolla D, Turco E, Abert C, Romanov J, Martens S. Elife. 2015 Sep 28;4:e08941. doi: 10.7554/eLife.08941. PubMed 26413874.
Backbone
  Vector backbone: pmCherry-C1 Vector
  Backbone manufacturer: Clontech #632524
  Backbone size w/o insert (bp): 4722
  Total vector size (bp): 6013
  Vector type: Mammalian Expression
Growth in bacteria
  Bacterial resistance: Kanamycin, 50 μg/mL
  Growth temperature: 37°C
  Growth strain: DH5alpha
  Copy number: Unknown
Gene/Insert
  Gene/Insert name: p62
  Species: H. sapiens (human)
  Mutation: silent mutation for resistance to sip62 #5
  GenBank ID: 23636 NM_153719
  Entrez Gene: NUP62 (a.k.a. IBSN, SNDI, p62)
  Tag / fusion protein: mCherry (N terminal on insert)
  Cloning method: Unknown
  Sequencing primers: 5′ ATGGTGAGCAAGGGCGAGGAGGATA; 3′ gggTCACAACGGCGGGGGATGCTTTGAATA
Terms and licenses: Academic/Nonprofit Terms; Industry Terms: Not Available to Industry
How to cite: mCherry-p62-Silent_Mutation_WT was a gift from Sascha Martens (Addgene plasmid # 187986 ; http://n2t.net/addgene:187986 ; RRID:Addgene_187986)
