[The description below was written by a language model from this plasmid's Addgene catalogue record and pLannotate feature annotations shown in this document.]
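Description:
mCherry-p62-Silent_Mutation_WT is a mammalian expression plasmid built on the Clontech pmCherry-C1 backbone (about 6.0 kb in total) that produces human p62 fused at its N terminus to the red fluorescent protein mCherry. Transcription is driven by the human cytomegalovirus immediate-early enhancer and promoter. The mCherry reading frame runs through a short remnant of the multiple cloning site into the p62 coding sequence, and the transcript is terminated by the SV40 polyadenylation signal. The catalogue entry links the insert to the Entrez gene NUP62, the nucleoporin that shares the alias p62. However, the feature annotation of the sequenced plasmid identifies the coding region as SQSTM1, the selective autophagy receptor that bridges polyubiquitinated cargo and LC3-family proteins. That identification fits the associated study on p62 oligomerization in selective autophagy, so the NUP62 link appears to be a database mismatch.

The insert is otherwise wild type but carries silent nucleotide changes that make its mRNA resistant to a specific commercial siRNA against p62. This allows endogenous p62 to be knocked down while the fluorescent fusion is re-expressed, the usual design for rescue experiments and for imaging p62 localisation in cultured cells. The "WT" in the name suggests it serves as the wild-type rescue reference, although the record does not list any companion mutant constructs.

The plasmid replicates in E. coli from a high-copy pUC-type origin and also carries an f1 origin. A single NeoR/KanR cassette is preceded by both a bacterial promoter and the SV40 early promoter and ends in the HSV TK polyadenylation signal. It confers kanamycin resistance in bacteria and permits G418 selection of transfected mammalian cells.
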