Features (pLannotate 1.2.2; 15 found; start..end, strand, type, name):
     61..364     +  enhancer       CMV enhancer: human cytomegalovirus immediate early enhancer
    365..568     +  promoter       CMV promoter: human cytomegalovirus (CMV) immediate early promoter
    613..1320    +  CDS            mCherry: mCherry is a basic (constitutively fluorescent) red fluorescent protein published in 2004, derived from Discosoma sp.. It is reported to be a very rapidly-maturing monomer with low acid sensitivity.
   1321..1344    +  misc_feature   MCS (fragment): multiple cloning site
   1345..2664    +  CDS            SQSTM1: SQSTM_HUMAN - Also known as ORCA, OSIL. Experimental evidence at protein level: Swiss-Prot protein existence level 1. Autophagy receptor required for selective macroautophagy (aggrephagy). Functions as a bridge between polyubiquitinated cargo and autophagosomes. Interacts directly with both the cargo to become degraded and an autophagy modifier of the MAP1 LC3 family (PubMed:16286508, PubMed:20168092, PubMed:24128730, PubMed:28404643, PubMed:22622177). Along with WDFY3, involved in the formation and autophagic degradation of cytoplasmic ubiquitin-containing inclusions (p62 bodies, ALIS/aggreso
   2694..2778    +  CDS            large T antigen (fragment): large T antigen from SV40 (simian virus 40)
   2801..2922    +  polyA_signal   SV40 poly(A) signal: SV40 polyadenylation signal
   2956..3384    -  rep_origin     f1 ori (sequence partly withheld): f1 bacteriophage origin of replication; arrow indicates direction of (+) strand synthesis
   3411..3515    +  promoter       AmpR promoter: bla
   3517..3874    +  promoter       SV40 promoter: SV40 enhancer and early promoter
   3909..4703    +  CDS            NeoR/KanR: aminoglycoside phosphotransferase from Tn5; aph(3')-II (or nptII); confers resistance to neomycin, kanamycin, and G418 (Geneticin®)
   4724..4876    +  CDS            ble (fragment): BLE_KLEPN - Experimental evidence at protein level: Swiss-Prot protein existence level 1. Binding protein with a strong affinity to the bleomycin family of antibiotics. Binds to CL990; an antimitotic-antibiotic compound. From Klebsiella pneumoniae.
   4935..4982    +  polyA_signal   HSV TK poly(A) signal: herpes simplex virus thymidine kinase polyadenylation signal (Cole and Stacy, 1985)
   5073..5089    -  polyA_signal   bGH poly(A) signal (fragment): bovine growth hormone polyadenylation signal
   5311..5899    +  rep_origin     ori: high-copy-number ColE1/pMB1/pBR322/pUC origin of replication
>Addgene plasmid #187986 | mCherry-p62-Silent_Mutation_WT | addgene full sequence | sequence record 374441 | Addgene NGS Result
TAGTTATTAATAGTAATCAATTACGGGGTCATTAGTTCATAGCCCATATATGGAGTTCCGCGTTACATAA
CTTACGGTAAATGGCCCGCCTGGCTGACCGCCCAACGACCCCCGCCCATTGACGTCAATAATGACGTATG
TTCCCATAGTAACGCCAATAGGGACTTTCCATTGACGTCAATGGGTGGAGTATTTACGGTAAACTGCCCA
CTTGGCAGTACATCAAGTGTATCATATGCCAAGTACGCCCCCTATTGACGTCAATGACGGTAAATGGCCC
GCCTGGCATTATGCCCAGTACATGACCTTATGGGACTTTCCTACTTGGCAGTACATCTACGTATTAGTCA
TCGCTATTACCATGGTGATGCGGTTTTGGCAGTACATCAATGGGCGTGGATAGCGGTTTGACTCACGGGG
ATTTCCAAGTCTCCACCCCATTGACGTCAATGGGAGTTTGTTTTGGCACCAAAATCAACGGGACTTTCCA
AAATGTCGTAACAACTCCGCCCCATTGACGCAAATGGGCGGTAGGCGTGTACGGTGGGAGGTCTATATAA
GCAGAGCTGGTTTAGTGAACCGTCAGATCCGCTAGCGCTACCGGTCGCCACCATGGTGAGCAAGGGCGAG
GAGGATAACATGGCCATCATCAAGGAGTTCATGCGCTTCAAGGTGCACATGGAGGGCTCCGTGAACGGCC
ACGAGTTCGAGATCGAGGGCGAGGGCGAGGGCCGCCCCTACGAGGGCACCCAGACCGCCAAGCTGAAGGT
GACCAAGGGTGGCCCCCTGCCCTTCGCCTGGGACATCCTGTCCCCTCAGTTCATGTACGGCTCCAAGGCC
TACGTGAAGCACCCCGCCGACATCCCCGACTACTTGAAGCTGTCCTTCCCCGAGGGCTTCAAGTGGGAGC
GCGTGATGAACTTCGAGGACGGCGGCGTGGTGACCGTGACCCAGGACTCCTCCCTGCAGGACGGCGAGTT
CATCTACAAGGTGAAGCTGCGCGGCACCAACTTCCCCTCCGACGGCCCCGTAATGCAGAAGAAGACCATG
GGCTGGGAGGCCTCCTCCGAGCGGATGTACCCCGAGGACGGCGCCCTGAAGGGCGAGATCAAGCAGAGGC
TGAAGCTGAAGGACGGCGGCCACTACGACGCTGAGGTCAAGACCACCTACAAGGCCAAGAAGCCCGTGCA
GCTGCCCGGCGCCTACAACGTCAACATCAAGTTGGACATCACCTCCCACAACGAGGACTACACCATCGTG
GAACAGTACGAACGCGCCGAGGGCCGCCACTCCACCGGCGGCATGGACGAGCTGTACAAGTCCGGACTCA
GATCTCGAGCTCAAATGGCGTCGCTCACCGTGAAGGCCTACCTTCTGGGCAAGGAGGACGCGGCGCGCGA
GATTCGCCGCTTCAGCTTCTGCTGCAGCCCCGAGCCTGAGGCGGAAGCCGAGGCTGCGGCGGGTCCGGGA
CCCTGCGAGCGGCTGCTGAGCCGGGTGGCCGCCCTGTTCCCCGCGCTGCGGCCTGGCGGCTTCCAGGCGC
ACTACCGCGATGAGGACGGGGACTTGGTTGCCTTTTCCAGTGACGAGGAATTGACAATGGCCATGTCCTA
CGTGAAGGATGACATCTTCCGAATCTACATTAAAGAGAAAAAAGAGTGCCGGCGGGACCACCGCCCACCG
TGTGCTCAGGAGGCGCCCCGCAACATGGTGCACCCCAATGTGATCTGCGATGGCTGCAATGGGCCTGTGG
TAGGAACCCGCTACAAGTGCAGCGTCTGCCCAGACTACGACTTGTGTAGCGTCTGCGAGGGAAAGGGCTT
GCACCGGGGGCACACCAAGCTCGCATTCCCCAGCCCCTTCGGGCACCTGTCTGAGGGCTTCTCGCACAGC
CGCTGGCTCCGGAAGGTGAAACACGGACACTTCGGGTGGCCAGGATGGGAAATGGGTCCACCAGGAAACT
GGAGCCCACGTCCTCCTCGTGCAGGGGAGGCCCGCCCTGGCCCCACGGCAGAATCAGCTTCTGGTCCATC
GGAGGATCCGAGTGTGAATTTCCTGAAGAACGTTGGGGAGAGTGTGGCAGCTGCCCTTAGCCCTCTGGGC
ATTGAAGTTGATATCGATGTGGAGCACGGAGGGAAAAGAAGCCGCCTGACCCCCGTCTCTCCAGAGAGTT
CCAGCACAGAGGAGAAGAGCAGCTCACAGCCAAGCAGCTGCTGCTCTGACCCCAGCAAGCCGGGTGGGAA
TGTTGAGGGCGCCACGCAGTCTCTGGCGGAGCAGATGAGGAAGATCGCCTTGGAGTCCGAGGGGCGCCCT
GAGGAGCAAATGGAATCCGACAACTGTTCAGGAGGAGATGATGACTGGACCCATCTGTCTTCAAAAGAAG
TGGACCCGTCTACAGGTGAACTCCAGTCCCTACAGATGCCAGAATCCGAAGGGCCAAGCTCTCTGGACCC
CTCCCAGGAGGGACCCACAGGGCTGAAGGAAGCTGCCTTGTACCCACATCTCCCGCCAGAGGCTGACCCG
CGGCTGATTGAGTCCCTCTCCCAGATGCTGTCCATGGGCTTCTCTGATGAAGGCGGCTGGCTCACCAGGC
TCCTGCAGACCAAGAACTATGACATCGGAGCGGCTCTGGACACCATCCAGTATTCAAAGCATCCCCCGCC
GTTGTGACCCGGGATCCACCGGATCTAGATAACTGATCATAATCAGCCATACCACATTTGTAGAGGTTTT
ACTTGCTTTAAAAAACCTCCCACACCTCCCCCTGAACCTGAAACATAAAATGAATGCAATTGTTGTTGTT
AACTTGTTTATTGCAGCTTATAATGGTTACAAATAAAGCAATAGCATCACAAATTTCACAAATAAAGCAT
TTTTTTCACTGCATTCTAGTTGTGGTTTGTCCAAACTCATCAATGTATCTTAACGCGTAAATTGTAAGCG
TTAATATTTTGTTAAAATTCGCGTTAAATTTTTGTTAAATCAGCTCATTTTTTAACCAATAGGCCGAAAT
CGGCAAAATCCCTTATAAATCAAAAGAATAGACCGAGATAGGGT
[37 nt withheld, positions 3055-3091]
AAAGAACGTGGACTCCAACGTCAAAGG
[49 nt withheld, positions 3119-3167]
T
[91 nt withheld, positions 3169-3259]
G
[124 nt withheld, positions 3261-3384]
CAGGTGGCACTTTTCGGGGAAATGTGCGCGGAACCCCTATTTGTTTATTTTTCTAAATACATTCAAATAT
GTATCCGCTCATGAGACAATAACCCTGATAAATGCTTCAATAATATTGAAAAAGGAAGAGTCCTGAGGCG
GAAAGAACCAGCTGTGGAATGTGTGTCAGTTAGGGTGTGGAAAGTCCCCAGGCTCCCCAGCAGGCAGAAG
TATGCAAAGCATGCATCTCAATTAGTCAGCAACCAGGTGTGGAAAGTCCCCAGGCTCCCCAGCAGGCAGA
AGTATGCAAAGCATGCATCTCAATTAGTCAGCAACCATAGTCCCGCCCCTAACTCCGCCCATCCCGCCCC
TAACTCCGCCCAGTTCCGCCCATTCTCCGCCCCATGGCTGACTAATTTTTTTTATTTATGCAGAGGCCGA
GGCCGCCTCGGCCTCTGAGCTATTCCAGAAGTAGTGAGGAGGCTTTTTTGGAGGCCTAGGCTTTTGCAAA
GATCGATCAAGAGACAGGATGAGGATCGTTTCGCATGATTGAACAAGATGGATTGCACGCAGGTTCTCCG
GCCGCTTGGGTGGAGAGGCTATTCGGCTATGACTGGGCACAACAGACAATCGGCTGCTCTGATGCCGCCG
TGTTCCGGCTGTCAGCGCAGGGGCGCCCGGTTCTTTTTGTCAAGACCGACCTGTCCGGTGCCCTGAATGA
ACTGCAAGACGAGGCAGCGCGGCTATCGTGGCTGGCCACGACGGGCGTTCCTTGCGCAGCTGTGCTCGAC
GTTGTCACTGAAGCGGGAAGGGACTGGCTGCTATTGGGCGAAGTGCCGGGGCAGGATCTCCTGTCATCTC
ACCTTGCTCCTGCCGAGAAAGTATCCATCATGGCTGATGCAATGCGGCGGCTGCATACGCTTGATCCGGC
TACCTGCCCATTCGACCACCAAGCGAAACATCGCATCGAGCGAGCACGTACTCGGATGGAAGCCGGTCTT
GTCGATCAGGATGATCTGGACGAAGAGCATCAGGGGCTCGCGCCAGCCGAACTGTTCGCCAGGCTCAAGG
CGAGCATGCCCGACGGCGAGGATCTCGTCGTGACCCATGGCGATGCCTGCTTGCCGAATATCATGGTGGA
AAATGGCCGCTTTTCTGGATTCATCGACTGTGGCCGGCTGGGTGTGGCGGACCGCTATCAGGACATAGCG
TTGGCTACCCGTGATATTGCTGAAGAGCTTGGCGGCGAATGGGCTGACCGCTTCCTCGTGCTTTACGGTA
TCGCCGCTCCCGATTCGCAGCGCATCGCCTTCTATCGCCTTCTTGACGAGTTCTTCTGAGCGGGACTCTG
GGGTTCGAAATGACCGACCAAGCGACGCCCAACCTGCCATCACGAGATTTCGATTCCACCGCCGCCTTCT
ATGAAAGGTTGGGCTTCGGAATCGTTTTCCGGGACGCCGGCTGGATGATCCTCCAGCGCGGGGATCTCAT
GCTGGAGTTCTTCGCCCACCCTAGGGGGAGGCTAACTGAAACACGGAAGGAGACAATACCGGAAGGAACC
CGCGCTATGACGGCAATAAAAAGACAGAATAAAACGCACGGTGTTGGGTCGTTTGTTCATAAACGCGGGG
TTCGGTCCCAGGGCTGGCACTCTGTCGATACCCCACCGAGACCCCATTGGGGCCAATACGCCCGCGTTTC
TTCCTTTTCCCCACCCCACCCCCCAAGTTCGGGTGAAGGCCCAGGGCTCGCAGCCAACGTCGGGGCGGCA
GGCCCTGCCATAGCCTCAGGTTACTCATATATACTTTAGATTGATTTAAAACTTCATTTTTAATTTAAAA
GGATCTAGGTGAAGATCCTTTTTGATAATCTCATGACCAAAATCCCTTAACGTGAGTTTTCGTTCCACTG
AGCGTCAGACCCCGTAGAAAAGATCAAAGGATCTTCTTGAGATCCTTTTTTTCTGCGCGTAATCTGCTGC
TTGCAAACAAAAAAACCACCGCTACCAGCGGTGGTTTGTTTGCCGGATCAAGAGCTACCAACTCTTTTTC
CGAAGGTAACTGGCTTCAGCAGAGCGCAGATACCAAATACTGTTCTTCTAGTGTAGCCGTAGTTAGGCCA
CCACTTCAAGAACTCTGTAGCACCGCCTACATACCTCGCTCTGCTAATCCTGTTACCAGTGGCTGCTGCC
AGTGGCGATAAGTCGTGTCTTACCGGGTTGGACTCAAGACGATAGTTACCGGATAAGGCGCAGCGGTCGG
GCTGAACGGGGGGTTCGTGCACACAGCCCAGCTTGGAGCGAACGACCTACACCGAACTGAGATACCTACA
GCGTGAGCTATGAGAAAGCGCCACGCTTCCCGAAGGGAGAAAGGCGGACAGGTATCCGGTAAGCGGCAGG
GTCGGAACAGGAGAGCGCACGAGGGAGCTTCCAGGGGGAAACGCCTGGTATCTTTATAGTCCTGTCGGGT
TTCGCCACCTCTGACTTGAGCGTCGATTTTTGTGATGCTCGTCAGGGGGGCGGAGCCTATGGAAAAACGC
CAGCAACGCGGCCTTTTTACGGTTCCTGGCCTTTTGCTGGCCTTTTGCTCACATGTTCTTTCCTGCGTTA
TCCCCTGATTCTGTGGATAACCGTATTACCGCCATGCAT
